>Addgene plasmid #156833 | pD649-HAsp-HLA-G-Fc(DAPA)-AviTag-6xHis | depositor full sequence | sequence record 302775 | Full Sequence
TTTCAATATTATTGAAGCATTTATCAGGGTTATTGTCTCATGAGCGGATACATATTTGAATGTATTTAGA
AAAATAAACAAATAGGGGTCAGTGTTACAACCAATTAACCAATTCTGAACATTATCGCGAGCCCATTTAT
ACCTGAATATGGCTCATAACACCCCTTGCTCATGACCAAAATCCCTTAACGTGAGTTACGCGCGCGTCGT
TCCACTGAGCGTCAGACCCCGTAGAAAAGATCAAAGGATCTTCTTGAGATCCTTTTTTTCTGCGCGTAAT
CTGCTGCTTGCAAACAAAAAAACCACCGCTACCAGCGGTGGTTTGTTTGCCGGATCAAGAGCTACCAACT
CTTTTTCCGAAGGTAACTGGCTTCAGCAGAGCGCAGATACCAAATACTGTTCTTCTAGTGTAGCCGTAGT
TAGCCCACCACTTCAAGAACTCTGTAGCACCGCCTACATACCTCGCTCTGCTAATCCTGTTACCAGTGGC
TGCTGCCAGTGGCGATAAGTCGTGTCTTACCGGGTTGGACTCAAGACGATAGTTACCGGATAAGGCGCAG
CGGTCGGGCTGAACGGGGGGTTCGTGCACACAGCCCAGCTTGGAGCGAACGACCTACACCGAACTGAGAT
ACCTACAGCGTGAGCTATGAGAAAGCGCCACGCTTCCCGAAGGGAGAAAGGCGGACAGGTATCCGGTAAG
CGGCAGGGTCGGAACAGGAGAGCGCACGAGGGAGCTTCCAGGGGGAAACGCCTGGTATCTTTATAGTCCT
GTCGGGTTTCGCCACCTCTGACTTGAGCGTCGATTTTTGTGATGCTCGTCAGGGGGGCGGAGCCTATGGA
AAAACGCCAGCAACGCGGCCTTTTTACGGTTCCTGGCCTTTTGCTGGCCTTTTGCTCACATGTTCTTTCC
TGCGTTATCCCCTGATTCTGTGGATAACCGTATTACCGCCTTTGAGTGAGCTGATACCGCTCGCCGCAGC
CGAACGACCGAGCGCAGCGAGTCAGTGAGCGAGGAAGCGGAAGGCGAGAGTAGGGAACTGCCAGGCATCA
AACTAAGCAGAAGGCCCCTGACGGATGGCCTTTTTGCGTTTCTACAAACTCTTTCTGTGTTGTAAAACGA
CGGCCAGTCTTAAGCTCGGGCCCCCTGGGCGGTTCTGATAACGAGTAATCGTTAATCCGCAAATAACGTA
AAAACCCGCTTCGGCGGGTTTTTTTATGGGGGGAGTTTAGGGAAAGAGCATTTGTCAGAATATTTAAGGG
CGCCTGTCACTTTGCTTGATATATGAGAATTATTTAACCTTATAAATGAGAAAAAAGCAACGCACTTTAA
ATAAGATACGTTGCTTTTTCGATTGATGAACACCTATAATTAAACTATTCATCTATTATTTATGATTTTT
TGTATATACAATATTTCTAGTTTGTTAAAGAGAATTAAGAAAATAAATCTCGAAAATAATAAAGGGAAAA
TCAGTTTTTGATATCAAAATTATACATGTCAACGATAATACAAAATATAATACAAACTATAAGATGTTAT
CAGTATTTATTATCATTTAGAATAAATTTTGTGTCGCCCTTAATTGTGAGCGGATAACAATTACGAGCTT
CATGCACAGTGGCGTTGACTCAATATTGGCCATTAGCCATATTATTCATTGGTTATATAGCATAAATCAA
TATTGGCTATTGGCCATTGCATACGTTGTATCTATATCATAATATGTACATTTATATTGGCTCATGTCCA
ATATGACCGCCATGTTGGCATTGATTATTGACTAGTTATTAATAGTAATCAATTACGGGGTCATTAGTTC
ATAGCCCATATATGGAGTTCCGCGTTACATAACTTACGGTAAATGGCCCGCCTGGCTGACCGCCCAACGA
CCCCCGCCCATTGACGTCAATAATGACGTATGTTCCCATAGTAACGCCAATAGGGACTTTCCATTGACGT
CAATGGGTGGAGTATTTACGGTAAACTGCCCACTTGGCAGTACATCAAGTGTATCATATGCCAAGTACGC
CCCCTATTGACGTCAATGACGGTAAATGGCCCGCCTGGCATTATGCCCAGTACATGACCTTATGGGACTT
TCCTACTTGGCAGTACATCTACGTATTAGTCATCGCTATTACCATGGTGATGCGGTTTTGGCAGTACATC
AATGGGCGTGGATAGCGGTTTGACTCACGGGGATTTCCAAGTCTCCACCCCATTGACGTCAATGGGAGTT
TGTTTTGGCACCAAAATCAACGGGACTTTCCAAAATGTCGTAACAACTCCGCCCCATTGACGCAAATGGG
CGGTAGGCGTGTACGGTGGGAGGTCTATATAAGCAGAGCTCGTTTAGTGAACCGTCAGATCGCCTGGAGA
CGCCATCCACGCTGTTTTGACCTCCATAGAAGACACCGGGACCGATCCAGCCTCCGCGGCCGGGAACGGT
GCATTGGAACGCGGATTCCCCGTGCCAAGAGTGACGTAAGTACCGCCTATAGAGTCTATAGGCCCACCCC
CTTGGCTTCGTTAGAACGCGGCTACAATTAATACATAACCTTATGTATCATACACATACGATTTAGGTGA
CACTATAGAATAACATCCACTTTGCCTTTCTCTCCACAGGTGTCCACTCCCAGGTCCAACTGCACCTCGG
TTCTATCGAAAACGCGCCTGCTAGCGCCACCATGAAGACCATCATTGCCCTGAGCTACATCTTCTGCCTG
GTGTTCGCTGCGGCCGCC
[297 nt withheld, positions 2749-3045]
GGCGGAGGCGGATCTGGTGGCGGAGGAAGTGGCGGCGGAGGATCTGGATCTCACAGCATGAGATACTTCT
CTGCCGCCGTGTCCAGACCTGGAAGAGGCGAGCCTAGATTCATTGCCATGGGCTACGTGGACGACACCCA
GTTCGTCAGATTCGACAGCGACAGCGCCTGTCCTCGGATGGAACCTAGAGCACCTTGGGTCGAGCAAGAG
GGCCCTGAGTACTGGGAAGAAGAGACACGGAACACCAAGGCTCACGCCCAGACCGACAGAATGAACCTGC
AGACCCTGCGGGGCTACTACAATCAGTCTGAGGCCAGCAGCCATACTCTGCAGTGGATGATCGGCTGCGA
TCTGGGCTCTGATGGCAGACTGCTGAGAGGCTACGAGCAGTACGCCTACGACGGCAAGGATTATCTGGCC
CTGAACGAGGACCTGCGGTCTTGGACAGCTGCCGATACAGCCGCTCAGATCAGCAAGAGAAAGTGCGAGG
CCGCCAATGTGGCCGAACAGAGAAGGGCTTACCTGGAAGGCACCTGTGTGGAATGGCTGCACAGATACCT
GGAAAACGGCAAAGAGATGCTGCAGCGGGCCGATCCTCCTAAGACACATGTGACCCACCATCCTGTGTTC
GACTACGAGGCCACACTGAGATGTTGGGCCCTGGGCTTTTACCCTGCCGAGATCATCCTGACCTGGCAGA
GAGATGGCGAGGATCAGACCCAGGACGTGGAACTGGTGGAAACAAGACCTGCCGGCGACGGCACCTTCCA
GAAATGGGCTGCTGTGGTGGTTCCCAGCGGCGAGGAACAGAGATACACCTGTCACGTGCAGCACGAGGGA
CTGCCTGAACCTCTGATGCTGAGATGGAAGCAGAGCAGCCTGCCTACAATCCCCATTGGCGCGCCGGGCG
GCGACAAGACCCACACCTGCCCCCCCTGCCCAGCTCCAGAACTGCTGGGAGGGCCTTCCGTGTTCCTGTT
CCCCCCCAAGCCCAAGGACACCCTGATGATCAGCAGGACCCCCGAGGTGACCTGCGTGGTGGTGGCCGTG
TCCCACGAGGACCCAGAGGTGAAGTTCAACTGGTACGTGGACGGCGTGGAGGTGCACAACGCCAAGACCA
AGCCCAGAGAGGAGCAGTACAACAGCACCTACAGGGTGGTGTCCGTGCTGACCGTGCTGCACCAGGACTG
GCTGAACGGCAAAGAATACAAGTGCAAAGTCTCCAACAAGGCCCTGGCTGCCCCAATCGAAAAGACAATC
AGCAAGGCCAAGGGCCAGCCACGGGAGCCCCAGGTGTACACCCTGCCCCCCAGCCGGGAGGAGATGACCA
AGAACCAGGTGTCCCTGACCTGTCTGGTGAAGGGCTTCTACCCCAGCGATATCGCCGTGGAGTGGGAGAG
CAACGGCCAGCCCGAGAACAACTACAAGACCACCCCCCCAGTGCTGGACAGCGACGGCAGCTTCTTCCTG
TACAGCAAGCTGACCGTGGACAAGTCCAGGTGGCAGCAGGGCAACGTGTTCAGCTGCAGCGTGATGCACG
AGGCCCTGCACAACCACTACACCCAGAAGTCCCTGAGCCTGAGCCCCGGCGGCAGCGGTCTTAATGATAT
TTTCGAGGCTCAGAAGATTGAGTGGCATGAACACCACCACCATCACCACTAAGGCCGGCCTGTAGTCACT
GGCACAACGCGTTACCCGGTAAGCCAATCGGGTATACACGGTCGTCATACTGCAGACAGGGTTCTTCTAC
TTTGCAAGATAGTCTTGAGTAGTAAAATAAATAGATAGAGAAAATCAGCCTCGACTGTGCCTTCTAGTTG
CCAGCCATCTGTTGTTTGCCCCTCCCCCGTGCCTTCCTTGACCCTGGAAGGTGCCACTCCCACTGTCCTT
TCCTAATAAAATGAGGAAATTGCATCACAACACTCAACCCTATCTCGGTCTATTCTTTTGATTTATAAGG
GATTTTGCCGATTTCGGCCTATTGGTTAAAAAATGAGCTGATTTAACAAAAATTTAACGCGAATTAATTC
TGTGGAATGTGTGTCAGTTAGGGTGTGGAAAGTCCCCAGGCTCCCCAGCAGGCAGAAGTATGCAAAGCAT
GCATCTCAATTAGTCAGCAACCAGGTGTGGAAAGTCCCCAGGCTCCCCAGCAGGCAGAAGTATGCAAAGC
ATGCATCTCAATTAGTCAGCAACCATAGTCCCGCCCCTAACTCCGCCCATCCCGCCCCTAACTCCGCCCA
GTTCCGCCCATTCTCCGCCCCATGGCTGACTAATTTTTTTTATTTATGCAGAGGCCGAGGCCGCCTCTGC
CTCTGAGCTATTCCAGAAGTAGTGAGGAGGCTTTTTTGGAGGCCTAGGCTTTTGCAAAAAGCTCCCGGGA
GCTTGTATATCCATTTTCGGATCTGATCAGCACGTGTTGACAATTAATCATCGGCATAGTATATCGGCAT
AGTATAATACGACAAGGTGAGGAACTAAACCATGACCGAGTACAAGCCCACGGTGCGCCTCGCCACCCGC
GACGACGTCCCCAGGGCCGTACGCACCCTCGCCGCCGCGTTCGCCGACTACCCCGCCACGCGCCACACCG
TCGATCCGGACCGCCACATCGAGCGGGTCACCGAGCTGCAAGAACTCTTCCTCACGCGCGTCGGGCTCGA
CATCGGCAAGGTGTGGGTCGCGGACGACGGCGCCGCGGTGGCGGTCTGGACCACGCCGGAGAGCGTCGAA
GCGGGGGCGGTGTTCGCCGAGATCGGCCCGCGCATGGCCGAGTTGAGCGGTTCCCGGCTGGCCGCGCAGC
AACAGATGGAAGGCCTCCTGGCGCCGCACCGGCCCAAGGAGCCCGCGTGGTTCCTGGCCACCGTCGGCGT
CTCGCCCGACCACCAGGGCAAGGGTCTGGGCAGCGCCGTCGTGCTCCCCGGAGTGGAGGCGGCCGAGCGC
GCCGGGGTGCCCGCCTTCCTGGAGACATCCGCGCCCCGCAACCTCCCCTTCTACGAGCGGCTCGGCTTCA
CCGTCACCGCCGACGTCGAGGTGCCCGAAGGACCGCGCACCTGGTGCATGACCCGCAAGCCCGGTGCCTG
ACACGTGCTACGAGATTTCGATTCCACCGCCGCCTTCTATGAAAGGTTGGGCTTCGGAATCGTTTTCCGG
GACGCCGGCTGGATGATCCTCCAGCGCGGGGATCTCATGCTGGAGTTCTTCGCCCACCCCAACTTGTTTA
TTGCAGCTTATAATGGTTACAAATAAAGCAATAGCATCACAAATTTCACAAATAAAGCATTTTTTTCACT
GCATTCTAGTTGTGGTTTGTCCAAACTCATCAATGTATCTTATCATGTCTGTATACCGTCGACCTCTAGC
TAGAGCTTGGCGTAATCATGGTCATTACCAATGCTTAATCAGTGAGGCACCTATCTCAGCGATCTGTCTA
TTTCGTTCATCCATAGTTGCCTGACTCCCCGTCGTGTAGATAACTACGATACGGGAGGGCTTACCATCTG
GCCCCAGCGCTGCGATGATACCGCGAGAACCACGCTCACCGGCTCCGGATTTATCAGCAATAAACCAGCC
AGCCGGAAGGGCCGAGCGCAGAAGTGGTCCTGCAACTTTATCCGCCTCCATCCAGTCTATTAATTGTTGC
CGGGAAGCTAGAGTAAGTAGTTCGCCAGTTAATAGTTTGCGCAACGTTGTTGCCATCGCTACAGGCATCG
TGGTGTCACGCTCGTCGTTTGGTATGGCTTCATTCAGCTCCGGTTCCCAACGATCAAGGCGAGTTACATG
ATCCCCCATGTTGTGCAAAAAAGCGGTTAGCTCCTTCGGTCCTCCGATCGTTGTCAGAAGTAAGTTGGCC
GCAGTGTTATCACTCATGGTTATGGCAGCACTGCATAATTCTCTTACTGTCATGCCATCCGTAAGATGCT
TTTCTGTGACTGGTGAGTACTCAACCAAGTCATTCTGAGAATAGTGTATGCGGCGACCGAGTTGCTCTTG
CCCGGCGTCAATACGGGATAATACCGCGCCACATAGCAGAACTTTAAAAGTGCTCATCATTGGAAAACGT
TCTTCGGGGCGAAAACTCTCAAGGATCTTACCGCTGTTGAGATCCAGTTCGATGTAACCCACTCGTGCAC
CCAACTGATCTTCAGCATCTTTTACTTTCACCAGCGTTTCTGGGTGAGCAAAAACAGGAAGGCAAAATGC
CGCAAAAAAGGGAATAAGGGCGACACGGAAATGTTGAATACTCATATTCTTCCTT
Features (pLannotate 1.2.2; 21 found; start..end, strand, type, name):
    119..143     -  CDS            KanR (fragment): aminoglycoside phosphotransferase; aph(3')-Ia; confers resistance to kanamycin
    254..842     +  rep_origin     ori: high-copy-number ColE1/pMB1/pBR322/pUC origin of replication
   1067..1084    +  terminator     rrnB T2 terminator (fragment): transcription terminator T2 from the E. coli rrnB gene
   1109..1128    -  CDS            lacZα (fragment): LacZα fragment of β-galactosidase; lacZ fragment
   1584..1600    +  protein_bind   lac operator: The lac repressor binds to the lac operator to inhibit transcription in E. coli. This inhibition can be relieved by adding lactose or isopropyl-β-D-thiogalactopyranoside (IPTG). lac repressor encoded by lacI
   1843..2146    +  enhancer       CMV enhancer: human cytomegalovirus immediate early enhancer
   2147..2350    +  promoter       CMV promoter: human cytomegalovirus (CMV) immediate early promoter
   2486..2529    +  intron         CMV intron (fragment): modified intron A from human cytomegalovirus
   2581..2599    +  promoter       SP6 promoter: promoter for bacteriophage SP6 RNA polymerase
   2603..2640    +  CDS            IgH signal sequence (fragment): signal sequence from the mouse immunoglobulin heavy chain variable region
   2704..3045    +  CDS            B2M (sequence partly withheld): B2MG_CHLAE - Experimental evidence at protein level: Swiss-Prot protein existence level 1. Component of the class I major histocompatibility complex (MHC). Involved in the presentation of peptide antigens to the immune system. From Chlorocebus aethiops (Green monkey) (Cercopithecus aethiops).
   3094..3942    +  CDS            HLA-G (fragment): HLAG_HUMAN - Also known as HLA-6.0, HLAG. Experimental evidence at protein level: Swiss-Prot protein existence level 1. [Isoform 7]: Likely does not bind B2M and presents peptides. From Homo sapiens (Human).
   4850..4961    +  polyA_signal   bGH poly(A) signal: bovine growth hormone polyadenylation signal
   4962..5070    +  rep_origin     f1 ori (fragment): f1 bacteriophage origin of replication; arrow indicates direction of (+) strand synthesis
   5084..5413    +  promoter       SV40 promoter: SV40 enhancer and early promoter
   5461..5508    +  promoter       EM7 promoter: synthetic bacterial promoter&nbsp
   5527..6126    +  CDS            PuroR (fragment): puromycin N-acetyltransferase; pac from Streptomyces; confers resistance to puromycin
   6136..6261    +  CDS            ble (fragment): BLE_KLEPN - Experimental evidence at protein level: Swiss-Prot protein existence level 1. Binding protein with a strong affinity to the bleomycin family of antibiotics. Binds to CL990; an antimitotic-antibiotic compound. From Klebsiella pneumoniae.
   6256..6377    +  polyA_signal   SV40 poly(A) signal: SV40 polyadenylation signal
   6430..7290    -  CDS            AmpR: β-lactamase; bla; confers resistance to ampicillin, carbenicillin, and related antibiotics
   7293..89      -  promoter       AmpR promoter (fragment) (across the origin): bla
