[The description below was written by a language model from this plasmid's Addgene catalogue record and pLannotate feature annotations shown in this document.]
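Description:
pD649-HAsp-HLA-G-Fc(DAPA)-AviTag-6xHis is a 7.3 kb mammalian expression plasmid on the pD649 backbone, designed to secrete the extracellular domain of human HLA-G as a soluble Fc fusion protein. In E. coli it is maintained at high copy from a ColE1/pUC-type origin and selected with ampicillin through the bla gene. Annotated scraps of KanR, lacZα, an rrnB terminator and an f1 origin appear to be non-functional backbone remnants. A separate SV40 early/EM7 promoter cassette drives a puromycin N-acetyltransferase gene followed by an SV40 poly(A) signal, which in principle allows puromycin selection of transfected mammalian cells.

The expression unit consists of the CMV immediate-early enhancer and promoter, a fragment of CMV intron A and an SP6 promoter, which can serve for in vitro transcription and as a sequencing primer site. The open reading frame begins with a secretion signal; the plasmid name calls this HAsp, whereas the annotation software matched a fragment of a mouse IgH signal sequence. The insert lies between retained NotI and AscI sites. The feature table shows a β2-microglobulin coding segment just upstream of the HLA-G fragment, suggesting a single-chain β2m–HLA-G arrangement, although the catalogue entry does not mention this. Downstream, in an unannotated stretch before the bGH poly(A) signal, the record places a human IgG Fc carrying D265A and P329A (DAPA) mutations, which are generally used to reduce Fc effector binding. This is followed by an AviTag for site-specific biotinylation and a 6xHis tag for purification.

The plasmid belongs to a collection built for screening interactions among human cell-surface proteins. The depositor notes that some members may carry an IS4-like transposase insertion upstream of the CMV promoter; none is annotated here.
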