Addgene plasmid #156833: pD649-HAsp-HLA-G-Fc(DAPA)-AviTag-6xHis
Purpose: Mammalian expression of cell-surface protein extracellular domain fused to Fc(DAPA)-Avi-6xHis. Protein is secreted from cells.
Depositing lab: Chris Garcia. Depositing organization: Stanford University. Publication: A Human IgSF Cell-Surface Interactome Reveals a Complex Network of Protein-Protein Interactions. Wojtowicz WM, Vielmetter J, Fernandes RA, Siepe DH, Eastman CL, Chisholm GB, Cox S, Klock H, Anderson PW, Rue SM, Miller JJ, Glaser SM, Bragstad ML, Vance J, Lam AW, Lesley SA, Zinn K, Garcia KC. Cell. 2020 Aug 20;182(4):1027-1043.e17. doi: 10.1016/j.cell.2020.07.025. PubMed 32822567.
Backbone
  Vector backbone: pD649
  Backbone size w/o insert (bp): 6106
  Vector type: Mammalian Expression
Growth in bacteria
  Bacterial resistance: Ampicillin, 100 μg/mL
  Growth temperature: 37°C
  Growth strain: DH5alpha
  Copy number: High Copy
Gene/Insert
  Gene/Insert name: HLA-G (alt name: HLAG)
  Species: H. sapiens (human)
  Insert size (bp): 1194
  Mutation: Fc region of human IgG contains D265A and P329A mutations (DAPA)
  Entrez Gene: HLA-G (a.k.a. MHC-G)
  Promoter: CMV/SP6
  Tag / fusion protein: Fc(DAPA)-AviTag-6xHis (C terminal on backbone)
  Cloning method: Restriction Enzyme; 5′ cloning site GCGGCCGC (not destroyed); 3′ cloning site GGCGCGCC (not destroyed)
  Sequencing primers: 5′ ATTTAGGTGACACTATAG; 3′ CACGTACCAGTTGAACTTCACC
Resource information
  A portion of this plasmid was derived from a plasmid made by: synthesis by ThermoFisher
Terms and licenses: Academic/Nonprofit Terms; Industry Terms: Not Available to Industry
Depositor comments: Some plasmids in this collection may have an IS4-like element ISVsa5 family transposase upstream of the CMV promoter.
How to cite: pD649-HAsp-HLA-G-Fc(DAPA)-AviTag-6xHis was a gift from Chris Garcia (Addgene plasmid # 156833 ; http://n2t.net/addgene:156833 ; RRID:Addgene_156833)
