>Addgene plasmid #156833 | pD649-HAsp-HLA-G-Fc(DAPA)-AviTag-6xHis | depositor partial sequence | sequence record 302776 | insert (extracellular domain)
[297 nt withheld, positions 1-297]
GGCGGAGGCGGATCTGGTGGCGGAGGAAGTGGCGGCGGAGGATCTGGATCTCACAGCATGAGATACTTCT
CTGCCGCCGTGTCCAGACCTGGAAGAGGCGAGCCTAGATTCATTGCCATGGGCTACGTGGACGACACCCA
GTTCGTCAGATTCGACAGCGACAGCGCCTGTCCTCGGATGGAACCTAGAGCACCTTGGGTCGAGCAAGAG
GGCCCTGAGTACTGGGAAGAAGAGACACGGAACACCAAGGCTCACGCCCAGACCGACAGAATGAACCTGC
AGACCCTGCGGGGCTACTACAATCAGTCTGAGGCCAGCAGCCATACTCTGCAGTGGATGATCGGCTGCGA
TCTGGGCTCTGATGGCAGACTGCTGAGAGGCTACGAGCAGTACGCCTACGACGGCAAGGATTATCTGGCC
CTGAACGAGGACCTGCGGTCTTGGACAGCTGCCGATACAGCCGCTCAGATCAGCAAGAGAAAGTGCGAGG
CCGCCAATGTGGCCGAACAGAGAAGGGCTTACCTGGAAGGCACCTGTGTGGAATGGCTGCACAGATACCT
GGAAAACGGCAAAGAGATGCTGCAGCGGGCCGATCCTCCTAAGACACATGTGACCCACCATCCTGTGTTC
GACTACGAGGCCACACTGAGATGTTGGGCCCTGGGCTTTTACCCTGCCGAGATCATCCTGACCTGGCAGA
GAGATGGCGAGGATCAGACCCAGGACGTGGAACTGGTGGAAACAAGACCTGCCGGCGACGGCACCTTCCA
GAAATGGGCTGCTGTGGTGGTTCCCAGCGGCGAGGAACAGAGATACACCTGTCACGTGCAGCACGAGGGA
CTGCCTGAACCTCTGATGCTGAGATGGAAGCAGAGCAGCCTGCCTACAATCCCCATT
